>Addgene plasmid #142733 | TFORF1132 | addgene full sequence | sequence record 395810 | Addgene NGS Result
TTAATGTAGTCTTATGCAATACTCTTGTAGTCTTGCAACATGGTAACGATGAGTTAGCAACATGCCTTAC
AAGGAGAGAAAAAGCACCGTGCATGCCGATTGGTGGAAGTAAGGTGGTACGATCGTGCCTTATTAGGAAG
GCAACAGACGGGTCTGACATGGATTGGACGAACCACTGAATTGCCGCATTGCAGAGATATTGTATTTAAG
TGCCTAGCTCGATACATAAACGGGTCTCTCTGGTTAGACCAGATCTGAGCCTGGGAGCTCTCTGGCTAAC
TAGGGAACCCACTGCTTAAGCCTCAATAAAGCTTGCCTTGAGTGCTTCAAGTAGTGTGTGCCCGTCTGTT
GTGTGACTCTGGTAACTAGAGATCCCTCAGACCCTTTTAGTCAGTGTGGAAAATCTCTAGCAGTGGCGCC
CGAACAGGGACTTGAAAGCGAAAGGGAAACCAGAGGAGCTCTCTCGACGCAGGACTCGGCTTGCTGAAGC
GCGCACGGCAAGAGGCGAGGGGCGGCGACTGGTGAGTACGCCAAAAATTTTGACTAGCGGAGGCTAGAAG
GAGAGAGATGGGTGCGAGAGCGTCAGTATTAAGCGGGGGAGAATTAGATCGCGATGGGAAAAAATTCGGT
TAAGGCCAGGGGGAAAGAAAAAATATAAATTAAAACATATAGTATGGGCAAGCAGGGAGCTAGAACGATT
CGCAGTTAATCCTGGCCTGTTAGAAACATCAGAAGGCTGTAGACAAATACTGGGACAGCTACAACCATCC
CTTCAGACAGGATCAGAAGAACTTAGATCATTATATAATACAGTAGCAACCCTCTATTGTGTGCATCAAA
GGATAGAGATAAAAGACACCAAGGAAGCTTTAGACAAGATAGAGGAAGAGCAAAACAAAAGTAAGACCAC
CGCACAGCAAGCGGCCGCTGATCTTCAGACCTGGAGGAGGAGATATGAGGGACAATTGGAGAAGTGAATT
ATATAAATATAAAGTAGTAAAAATTGAACCATTAGGAGTAGCACCCACCAAGGCAAAGAGAAGAGTGGTG
CAGAGAGAAAAAAGAGCAGTGGGAATAGGAGCTTTGTTCCTTGGGTTCTTGGGAGCAGCAGGAAGCACTA
TGGGCGCAGCGTCAATGACGCTGACGGTACAGGCCAGACAATTATTGTCTGGTATAGTGCAGCAGCAGAA
CAATTTGCTGAGGGCTATTGAGGCGCAACAGCATCTGTTGCAACTCACAGTCTGGGGCATCAAGCAGCTC
CAGGCAAGAATCCTGGCTGTGGAAAGATACCTAAAGGATCAACAGCTCCTGGGGATTTGGGGTTGCTCTG
GAAAACTCATTTGCACCACTGCTGTGCCTTGGAATGCTAGTTGGAGTAATAAATCTCTGGAACAGATTTG
GAATCACACGACCTGGATGGAGTGGGACAGAGAAATTAACAATTACACAAGCTTAATACACTCCTTAATT
GAAGAATCGCAAAACCAGCAAGAAAAGAATGAACAAGAATTATTGGAATTAGATAAATGGGCAAGTTTGT
GGAATTGGTTTAACATAACAAATTGGCTGTGGTATATAAAATTATTCATAATGATAGTAGGAGGCTTGGT
AGGTTTAAGAATAGTTTTTGCTGTACTTTCTATAGTGAATAGAGTTAGGCAGGGATATTCACCATTATCG
TTTCAGACCCACCTCCCAACCCCGAGGGGACCCATGCATTGCATCTCAATTAGTCAGCAACCAGGTGTGG
AAAGTCCCCAGGCTCCCCAGCAGGCAGAAGTATGCAAAGCATGCGTCTCAATTAGTCAGCAACCATAGTC
CCGCCCCTAACTCCGCCCATCCCGCCCCTAACTCCGCCCAGTTCCGCCCATTCTCCGCCCCATGGCTGAC
TAATTTTTTTTATTTATGCAGAGGCCGAGGCCGCCTCGGCCTCTGAGCTATTCCAGAAGTAGTGAGGAGG
CTTTTTTGGAGGCCTAGGCTTTTGCAAAAAGCTTTCTAGAGGTACCACCGGAGCTTACCATGACCGAGTA
CAAGCCCACGGTGCGCCTCGCCACCCGCGACGACGTCCCCAGGGCCGTACGCACCCTCGCCGCCGCGTTC
GCCGACTACCCCGCCACGCGCCACACCGTCGATCCGGACCGCCACATCGAGCGGGTCACCGAGCTGCAAG
AACTCTTCCTCACGCGCGTCGGGCTCGACATCGGCAAGGTGTGGGTCGCGGACGACGGCGCCGCCGTGGC
GGTCTGGACCACGCCGGAGAGCGTCGAAGCGGGGGCGGTGTTCGCCGAGATCGGCCCGCGCATGGCCGAG
TTGAGCGGTTCCCGGCTGGCCGCGCAGCAACAGATGGAAGGCCTCCTGGCGCCGCACCGGCCCAAGGAGC
CCGCGTGGTTCCTGGCCACCGTCGGCGTCTCGCCCGACCACCAGGGCAAGGGTCTGGGCAGCGCCGTCGT
GCTCCCCGGAGTGGAGGCGGCCGAGCGCGCCGGGGTGCCCGCCTTCCTGGAGACCTCCGCGCCCCGCAAC
CTCCCCTTCTACGAGCGGCTCGGCTTCACCGTCACCGCCGACGTCGAGGTGCCCGAAGGACCGCGCACCT
GGTGCATGACCCGCAAGCCCGGTGCCAGTTAACGAATTCTAGATCTTGAGACAAATGGCAGTATTCATCC
ACAATTTTAAAAGAAAAGGGGGGATTGGGGGGTACAGTGCAGGGGAAAGAATAGTAGACATAATAGCAAC
AGACATACAAACTAAAGAATTACAAAAACAAATTACAAAAATTCAAAATTTTCGGGTTTATTACAGGGAC
AGCAGAGATCCACTTTGGCGCCGGCTCGAGGCCTGCAGGTGCAAAGATGGATAAAGTTTTAAACAGAGAG
GAATCTTTGCAGCTAATGGACCTTCTAGGTCTTGAAAGGAGTGGGAATTGGCTCCGGTGCCCGTCAGTGG
GCAGAGCGCACATCGCCCACAGTCCCCGAGAAGTTGGGGGGAGGGGTCGGCAATTGAACCGGTGCCTAGA
GAAGGTGGCGCGGGGTAAACTGGGAAAGTGATGTCGTGTACTGGCTCCGCCTTTTTCCCGAGGGTGGGGG
AGAACCGTATATAAGTGCAGTAGTCGCCGTGAACGTTCTTTTTCGCAACGGGTTTGCCGCCAGAACACAG
GTAAGTGCCGTGTGTGGTTCCCGCGGGCCTGGCCTCTTTACGGGTTATGGCCCTTGCGTGCCTTGAATTA
CTTCCACCTGGCTGCAGTACGTGATTCTTGATCCCGAGCTTCGGGTTGGAAGTGGGTGGGAGAGTTCGAG
GCCTTGCGCTTAAGGAGCCCCTTCGCCTCGTGCTTGAGTTGAGGCCTGGCCTGGGCGCTGGGGCCGCCGC
GTGCGAATCTGGTGGCACCTTCGCGCCTGTCTCGCTGCTTTCGATAAGTCTCTAGCCATTTAAAATTTTT
GATGACCTGCTGCGACGCTTTTTTTCTGGCAAGATAGTCTTGTAAATGCGGGCCAAGATCTGCACACTGG
TATTTCGGTTTTTGGGGCCGCGGGCGGCGACGGGGCCCGTGCGTCCCAGCGCACATGTTCGGCGAGGCGG
GGCCTGCGAGCGCGGCCACCGAGAATCGGACGGGGGTAGTCTCAAGCTGGCCGGCCTGCTCTGGTGCCTG
GCCTCGCGCCGCCGTGTATCGCCCCGCCCTGGGCGGCAAGGCTGGCCCGGTCGGCACCAGTTGCGTGAGC
GGAAAGATGGCCGCTTCCCGGCCCTGCTGCAGGGAGCTCAAAATGGAGGACGCGGCGCTCGGGAGAGCGG
GCGGGTGAGTCACCCACACAAAGGAAAAGGGCCTTTCCGTCCTCAGCCGTCGCTTCATGTGACTCCACGG
AGTACCGGGCGCCGTCCAGGCACCTCGATTAGTTCTCGAGCTTTTGGAGTACGTCGTCTTTAGGTTGGGG
GGAGGGGTTTTATGCGATGGAGTTTCCCCACACTGAGTGGGTGGAGACTGAAGTTAGGCCAGCTTGGCAC
TTGATGTAATTCTCCTTGGAATTTGCCCTTTTTGAGTTTGGATCTTGGTTCATTCTCAAGCCTCAGACAG
TGGTTCAAAGTTTTTTTCTTCCATTTCAGGTGTCGTGAGGCTAGCACCGCCACCATGCGGTGTAGAAACA
TGTTCTTCTCATTTAAGGCATCTCTTTGTGGCTGCGGGGCTGCCACCGCTCCGAGTCTGACAGCTATCAG
CTGTACTCTGAACTGTAGTTGCCAAAGTTTCAAACCCGGGAAAATAAACCACCGTCAGTGTGACCAATGC
AAGCATGGATGGGTGGCCCACGCTCTAAGTAAGCTAAGGATCCCCCCCATGTATCCAACAAGCCAGGTGG
AGATTGTCCAGTCCAATGTAGTGTTTGATATTAGCAGCCTCATGCTCTATGGGACCCAGGCCATCCCCGT
TCGCCTAAAAATCCTACTGGACCGGCTCTTCAGTGTGTTGAAGCAAGATGAGGTTCTCCAGATCCTCCAT
GCCTTGGACTGGACACTTCAGGATTATATCCGTGGATACGTACTGCAGGATGCATCAGGAAAGGTGTTGG
ATCACTGGAGCATCATGACCAGTGAGGAAGAAGTGGCCACCTTGCAGCAGTTCCTTCGTTTTGGAGAGAC
CAAATCTATAGTTGAACTCATGGCAATTCAAGAGAAAGAAGAGCAATCCATCATCATACCACCTTCCACA
GCAAATGTAGATATCAGGGCTTTCATCGAGAGCTGCAGTCACAGGAGTTCTAGCCTCCCCACTCCTGTGG
ACAAAGGAAACCCCAGCAGTATACACCCCTTTGAGAACCTCATAAGCAACATGACTTTCATGCTGCCTTT
CCAGTTCTTCAACCCTCTGCCTCCTGCACTGATAGGGTCATTGCCCGAACAATATATGTTGGAGCAGGGT
CATGACCAAAGTCAGGACCCCAAACAGGAAGTCCATGGGCCCTTCCCTGACAGCAGCTTCTTAACTTCCA
GTTCCACACCATTTCAGGTTGAAAAAGATCAGTGTTTAAACTGTCCGGATGCTATTACTAAAAAAGAAGA
CAGCACCCATTTAAGTGACTCCAGCTCATACAACATTGTCACTAAGTTTGAAAGGACACAGTTATCCCCT
GAGGCCAAAGTGAAGCCTGAGAGGAATAGCCTTGGTACAAAGAAGGGCCGGGTGTTCTGCACTGCATGTG
AGAAGACCTTCTATGACAAAGGCACCCTCAAAATCCACTACAATGCCGTCCACTTGAAGATCAAGCATAA
GTGCACCATCGAAGGGTGTAACATGGTGTTCAGCTCCCTAAGGAGCCGGAATCGCCATAGCGCCAACCCC
AACCCTCGGCTGCACATGCCAATGAACAGAAATAACCGGGACAAAGACCTCAGGAACAGCCTGAACCTGG
CCAGCTCTGAGAACTACAAGTGCCCAGGTTTCACAGTGACGTCCCCAGACTGTAGGCCTCCTCCCAGCTA
CCCTGGTTCAGGAGAGGATTCCAAAGGCCAACCAGCCTTCCCAAACATTGGGCAAAATGGTGTGCTTTTT
CCCAACCTAAAGACAGTCCAGCCAGTCCTTCCTTTCTACCGCAGTCCAGCCACGCCTGCCGAGGTAGCAA
ACACGCCTGGGATACTCCCTTCCCTCCCGCTGTTGTCCTCTTCAATCCCAGAACAGCTCATTTCAAACGA
AATGCCATTTGATGCCCTTCCCAAGAAGAAATCCAGGAAGTCCAGTATGCCTATCAAAATAGAGAAAGAA
GCTGTGGAAATAGCTAATGAGAAAAGACACAACCTCAGCTCAGATGAAGACATGCCCCTACAGGTGGTCA
GTGAAGATGAGCAGGAGGCCTGCAGTCCTCAGTCACACAGAGTATCTGAGGAGCAGCATGTACAGTCAGG
AGGCTTAGGGAAGCCTTTCCCTGAAGGGGAGAGGCCCTGCCATCGTGAATCAGTAATTGAGTCCAGTGGA
GCCATCAGCCAAACCCCTGAGCAGGCCACACACAATTCAGAGAGGGAGACTGAGCAGACACCAGCATTGA
TCATGGTGCCAAGGGAGGTCGAGGATGGTGGCCATGAACACTACTTCACACCTGGGATGGAACCCCAAGT
TCCTTTTTCTGACTACATGGAACTGCAGCAGCGCCTGCTGGCTGGGGGACTCTTCAGTGCTTTGTCCAAC
AGGGGAATGGCTTTTCCTTGTCTTGAAGATTCTAAAGAACTGGAGCACGTGGGTCAGCATGCATTAGCAA
GGCAGATAGAAGAAAATCGCTTCCAGTGTGACATCTGCAAGAAGACCTTTAAAAATGCTTGTAGTGTGAA
AATTCATCACAAGAATATGCATGTCAAAGAAATGCACACATGCACAGTGGAGGGCTGTAATGCTACCTTT
CCCTCCCGCAGGAGCAGAGACAGACACAGCTCAAACCTAAACCTCCACCAAAAAGCATTGAGCCAGGAAG
CATTGGAGAGTAGTGAAGATCATTTCCGTGCAGCTTACCTTCTGAAAGATGTGGCTAAGGAAGCCTATCA
GGATGTGGCTTTTACACAGCAAGCCTCCCAGACATCTGTCATCTTCAAAGGAACAAGTCGAATGGGCAGT
CTGGTTTACCCAATAACGCAAGTCCACAGTGCCAGCCTGGAGAGCTACAACTCTGGCCCCTTGAGCGAGG
GCACCATCCTGGATTTGAGCACTACCTCGAGCATGAAGTCAGAGAGTAGCAGCCATTCTTCCTGGGACTC
TGACGGGGTGAGTGAGGAAGGCACTGTGCTTATGGAGGACAGTGATGGGAACTGTGAAGGGTCGAGCCTT
GTCCCTGGGGAAGATGAGTACCCCATCTGTGTCCTGATGGAGAAGGCTGACCAGAGCCTTGCTAGCCTGC
CTTCTGGGTTGCCCATAACCTGTCATCTCTGCCAAAAGACATACAGTAACAAAGGGACCTTTAGGGCCCA
CTACAAAACTGTGCACCTCCGGCAGCTCCACAAATGCAAAGTACCAGGCTGCAACACCATGTTTTCGTCT
GTTCGCAGTCGAAACAGACACAGCCAGAATCCCAACCTGCACAAAAGCCTGGCCTCATCTCCAAGTCACC
TCCAGTAGTAATGAACTAGTCCGTAACTTGAAAGTATTTCGATTTCTTGGCTTTATATATCTTGTGGAAA
GGACGACACGTTACGCTTACGACGGTGACCACGCGTTAAGTCGACAATCAACCTCTGGATTACAAAATTT
GTGAAAGATTGACTGGTATTCTTAACTATGTTGCTCCTTTTACGCTATGTGGATACGCTGCTTTAATGCC
TTTGTATCATGCTATTGCTTCCCGTATGGCTTTCATTTTCTCCTCCTTGTATAAATCCTGGTTGCTGTCT
CTTTATGAGGAGTTGTGGCCCGTTGTCAGGCAACGTGGCGTGGTGTGCACTGTGTTTGCTGACGCAACCC
CCACTGGTTGGGGCATTGCCACCACCTGTCAGCTCCTTTCCGGGACTTTCGCTTTCCCCCTCCCTATTGC
CACGGCGGAACTCATCGCCGCCTGCCTTGCCCGCTGCTGGACAGGGGCTCGGCTGTTGGGCACTGACAAT
TCCGTGGTGTTGTCGGGGAAATCATCGTCCTTTCCTTGGCTGCTCGCCTGTGTTGCCACCTGGATTCTGC
GCGGGACGTCCTTCTGCTACGTCCCTTCGGCCCTCAATCCAGCGGACCTTCCTTCCCGCGGCCTGCTGCC
GGCTCTGCGGCCTCTTCCGCGTCTTCGCCTTCGCCCTCAGACGAGTCGGATCTCCCTTTGGGCCGCCTCC
CCGCGTCGACTTTAAGACCAATGACTTACAAGGCAGCTGTAGATCTTAGCCACTTTTTAAAAGAAAAGGG
GGGACTGGAAGGGCTAATTCACTCCCAACGAAGACAAGATCTGCTTTTTGCTTGTACTGGGTCTCTCTGG
TTAGACCAGATCTGAGCCTGGGAGCTCTCTGGCTAACTAGGGAACCCACTGCTTAAGCCTCAATAAAGCT
TGCCTTGAGTGCTTCAAGTAGTGTGTGCCCGTCTGTTGTGTGACTCTGGTAACTAGAGATCCCTCAGACC
CTTTTAGTCAGTGTGGAAAATCTCTAGCAGTACGTATAGTAGTTCATGTCATCTTATTATTCAGTATTTA
TAACTTGCAAAGAAATGAATATCAGAGAGTGAGAGGAACTTGTTTATTGCAGCTTATAATGGTTACAAAT
AAAGCAATAGCATCACAAATTTCACAAATAAAGCATTTTTTTCACTGCATTCTAGTTGTGGTTTGTCCAA
ACTCATCAATGTATCTTATCATGTCTGGCTCTAGCTATCCCGCCCCTAACTCCGCCCATCCCGCCCCTAA
CTCCGCCCAGTTCCGCCCATTCTCCGCCCCATGGCTGACTAATTTTTTTTATTTATGCAGAGGCCGAGGC
CGCCTCGGCCTCTGAGCTATTCCAGAAGTAGTGAGGAGGCTTTTTTGGAGGCCTAGGGACGTACCCAATT
CGCCCTATAGTGAGTCGTATTACGCGCGCTCACTGGCCGTCGTTTTACAACGTCGTGACTGGGAAAACCC
TGGCGTTACCCAACTTAATCGCCTTGCAGCACATCCCCCTTTCGCCAGCTGGCGTAATAGCGAAGAGGCC
CGCACCGATCGCCCTTCCCAACAGTTGCGCAGCCTGAATGGCGAATGGG
[124 nt withheld, positions 8660-8783]
C
[91 nt withheld, positions 8785-8875]
A
[49 nt withheld, positions 8877-8925]
CCTTTGACGTTGGAGTCCACGTTCTTT
[37 nt withheld, positions 8953-8989]
ACCCTATCTCGGTCTATTCTTTTGATTTATAAGGGATTTTGCCGATTTCGGCCTATTGGTTAAAAAATGA
GCTGATTTAACAAAAATTTAACGCGAATTTTAACAAAATATTAACGCTTACAATTTAGGTGGCACTTTTC
GGGGAAATGTGCGCGGAACCCCTATTTGTTTATTTTTCTAAATACATTCAAATATGTATCCGCTCATGAG
ACAATAACCCTGATAAATGCTTCAATAATATTGAAAAAGGAAGAGTATGAGTATTCAACATTTCCGTGTC
GCCCTTATTCCCTTTTTTGCGGCATTTTGCCTTCCTGTTTTTGCTCACCCAGAAACGCTGGTGAAAGTAA
AAGATGCTGAAGATCAGTTGGGTGCACGAGTGGGTTACATCGAACTGGATCTCAACAGCGGTAAGATCCT
TGAGAGTTTTCGCCCCGAAGAACGTTTTCCAATGATGAGCACTTTTAAAGTTCTGCTATGTGGCGCGGTA
TTATCCCGTATTGACGCCGGGCAAGAGCAACTCGGTCGCCGCATACACTATTCTCAGAATGACTTGGTTG
AGTACTCACCAGTCACAGAAAAGCATCTTACGGATGGCATGACAGTAAGAGAATTATGCAGTGCTGCCAT
AACCATGAGTGATAACACTGCGGCCAACTTACTTCTGACAACGATCGGAGGACCGAAGGAGCTAACCGCT
TTTTTGCACAACATGGGGGATCATGTAACTCGCCTTGATCGTTGGGAACCGGAGCTGAATGAAGCCATAC
CAAACGACGAGCGTGACACCACGATGCCTGTAGCAATGGCAACAACGTTGCGCAAACTATTAACTGGCGA
ACTACTTACTCTAGCTTCCCGGCAACAATTAATAGACTGGATGGAGGCGGATAAAGTTGCAGGACCACTT
CTGCGCTCGGCCCTTCCGGCTGGCTGGTTTATTGCTGATAAATCTGGAGCCGGTGAGCGTGGGTCTCGCG
GTATCATTGCAGCACTGGGGCCAGATGGTAAGCCCTCCCGTATCGTAGTTATCTACACGACGGGGAGTCA
GGCAACTATGGATGAACGAAATAGACAGATCGCTGAGATAGGTGCCTCACTGATTAAGCATTGGTAACTG
TCAGACCAAGTTTACTCATATATACTTTAGATTGATTTAAAACTTCATTTTTAATTTAAAAGGATCTAGG
TGAAGATCCTTTTTGATAATCTCATGACCAAAATCCCTTAACGTGAGTTTTCGTTCCACTGAGCGTCAGA
CCCCGTAGAAAAGATCAAAGGATCTTCTTGAGATCCTTTTTTTCTGCGCGTAATCTGCTGCTTGCAAACA
AAAAAACCACCGCTACCAGCGGTGGTTTGTTTGCCGGATCAAGAGCTACCAACTCTTTTTCCGAAGGTAA
CTGGCTTCAGCAGAGCGCAGATACCAAATACTGTTCTTCTAGTGTAGCCGTAGTTAGGCCACCACTTCAA
GAACTCTGTAGCACCGCCTACATACCTCGCTCTGCTAATCCTGTTACCAGTGGCTGCTGCCAGTGGCGAT
AAGTCGTGTCTTACCGGGTTGGACTCAAGACGATAGTTACCGGATAAGGCGCAGCGGTCGGGCTGAACGG
GGGGTTCGTGCACACAGCCCAGCTTGGAGCGAACGACCTACACCGAACTGAGATACCTACAGCGTGAGCT
ATGAGAAAGCGCCACGCTTCCCGAAGGGAGAAAGGCGGACAGGTATCCGGTAAGCGGCAGGGTCGGAACA
GGAGAGCGCACGAGGGAGCTTCCAGGGGGAAACGCCTGGTATCTTTATAGTCCTGTCGGGTTTCGCCACC
TCTGACTTGAGCGTCGATTTTTGTGATGCTCGTCAGGGGGGCGGAGCCTATGGAAAAACGCCAGCAACGC
GGCCTTTTTACGGTTCCTGGCCTTTTGCTGGCCTTTTGCTCACATGTTCTTTCCTGCGTTATCCCCTGAT
TCTGTGGATAACCGTATTACCGCCTTTGAGTGAGCTGATACCGCTCGCCGCAGCCGAACGACCGAGCGCA
GCGAGTCAGTGAGCGAGGAAGCGGAAGAGCGCCCAATACGCAAACCGCCTCTCCCCGCGCGTTGGCCGAT
TCATTAATGCAGCTGGCACGACAGGTTTCCCGACTGGAAAGCGGGCAGTGAGCGCAACGCAATTAATGTG
AGTTAGCTCACTCATTAGGCACCCCAGGCTTTACACTTTATGCTTCCGGCTCGTATGTTGTGTGGAATTG
TGAGCGGATAACAATTTCACACAGGAAACAGCTATGACCATGATTACGCCAAGCGCGCAATTAACCCTCA
CTAAAGGGAACAAAAGCTGGAGCTGCAAGC
Features (pLannotate 1.2.2; 31 found; start..end, strand, type, name):
      5..231     +  promoter       RSV promoter: Rous sarcoma virus enhancer/promoter
    232..412     +  LTR            5' LTR (truncated): truncated 5' long terminal repeat (LTR) from HIV-1
    459..584     +  misc_feature   HIV-1 Ψ: packaging signal of human immunodeficiency virus type 1
    568..931     +  CDS            HIV-1 gag (fragment): gag protein from human immunodeficiency virus 1; gag
   1077..1310    +  misc_feature   RRE: The Rev response element (RRE) of HIV-1 allows for Rev-dependent mRNA export from the nucleus to the cytoplasm.
   1687..1713    +  CDS            Rev (fragment): human immunodeficiency virus 1 (HIV-1) Rev protein; rev; enhances nuclear export of unspliced and incompletely spliced viral mRNAs
   1720..1743    +  promoter       SV40 promoter (fragment): SV40 early promoter
   1744..1815    +  promoter       SV40 promoter (fragment): SV40 enhancer and early promoter
   1839..1974    +  rep_origin     SV40 ori: SV40 origin of replication
   2020..2616    +  CDS            PuroR (fragment): puromycin N-acetyltransferase; pac from Streptomyces; confers resistance to puromycin
   2665..2782    +  misc_feature   cPPT/CTS: central polypurine tract and central termination sequence of HIV-1
   2847..2913    +  CDS            small t antigen (fragment): SV40 (simian virus 40) small t antigen
   2920..4098    +  promoter       EF-1α promoter: strong constitutive promoter for human elongation factor EF-1α
   4193..7075    +  CDS            BNC1: BNC1_HUMAN - Also known as BNC. Experimental evidence at protein level: Swiss-Prot protein existence level 1. Transcriptional activator (By similarity). It is likely involved in the regulation of keratinocytes terminal differentiation in squamous epithelia and hair follicles (PubMed:8034748). Required for the maintenance of spermatogenesis (By similarity). It is involved in the positive regulation of oocyte maturation, probably acting through the control of BMP15 levels and regulation of AKT signaling cascade (PubMed:30010909). May also play a role in the early development of embryos (By simil
   7091..7144    +  promoter       U6 promoter (fragment): RNA polymerase III promoter for human U6 snRNA
   7186..7774    +  misc_feature   WPRE: woodchuck hepatitis virus posttranscriptional regulatory element
   7825..7844    +  misc_feature   cPPT/CTS (fragment): central polypurine tract and central termination sequence of HIV-1
   7846..8079    +  LTR            3' LTR (ΔU3): self-inactivating 3' long terminal repeat (LTR) from HIV-1
   8157..8278    +  polyA_signal   SV40 poly(A) signal: SV40 polyadenylation signal
   8318..8453    +  rep_origin     SV40 ori: SV40 origin of replication
   8474..8492    -  promoter       T7 promoter: promoter for bacteriophage T7 RNA polymerase
   8500..8655    +  CDS            lacZα (fragment): LacZα fragment of β-galactosidase; lacZ fragment
   8660..9088    +  rep_origin     f1 ori (sequence partly withheld): f1 bacteriophage origin of replication; arrow indicates direction of (+) strand synthesis
   9141..9245    +  promoter       AmpR promoter: bla
   9246..10106   +  CDS            AmpR: β-lactamase; bla; confers resistance to ampicillin, carbenicillin, and related antibiotics
  10277..10865   +  rep_origin     ori: high-copy-number ColE1/pMB1/pBR322/pUC origin of replication
  11048..11140   +  CDS            lacI (fragment): lac repressor; lacI; The lac repressor binds to the lac operator to inhibit transcription in E. coli. This inhibition can be relieved by adding lactose or isopropyl-β-D-thiogalactopyranoside (IPTG).
  11153..11174   +  protein_bind   CAP binding site: CAP binding activates transcription in the presence of cAMP. E. coli catabolite activator protein
  11189..11219   +  promoter       lac promoter: promoter for the E. coli lac operon
  11223..11245   +  protein_bind   lac operator (fragment): The lac repressor binds to the lac operator to inhibit transcription in E. coli. This inhibition can be relieved by adding lactose or isopropyl-β-D-thiogalactopyranoside (IPTG). lac repressor encoded by lacI
  11288..11306   +  promoter       T3 promoter: promoter for bacteriophage T3 RNA polymerase
