[The description below was written by a language model from this plasmid's Addgene catalogue record and pLannotate feature annotations shown in this document.]
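Description:
TFORF1132 is a lentiviral mammalian expression plasmid built on the pLX_TRC317 backbone and carrying the human BNC1 (basonuclin 1) open reading frame. It belongs to a barcoded transcription factor ORF collection. It is propagated in E. coli through a high-copy ColE1/pUC-type origin with ampicillin selection (AmpR), and an f1 origin is also present. The depositor notes that the plasmid can recombine, as is common for LTR-containing vectors, and that the ORF portion was synthesized. The sequenced record is about 11.3 kb, which matches the stated backbone and insert sizes.

The viral transfer cassette has a third-generation, self-inactivating layout. An RSV promoter drives a truncated HIV-1 5' LTR, followed by the Ψ packaging signal with a gag fragment, the RRE for Rev-dependent export of the genomic RNA, a cPPT/CTS element and a ΔU3 3' LTR, with an SV40 poly(A) signal downstream. Inside the LTRs, an SV40 early promoter/origin segment lies upstream of the puromycin N-acetyltransferase gene, allowing selection of transduced cells. A separate EF-1α promoter drives constitutive expression of BNC1, and a WPRE after the ORF enhances transcript stability and expression. The unique 24-bp barcode described for this collection is not annotated in the feature table. It may lie in the short interval between the ORF and the WPRE, where only a U6 promoter fragment is called, but the record does not give its position.

The construct is intended for overexpressing BNC1 in mammalian cells by lentiviral transduction. It suits pooled screens in particular, because barcode sequencing identifies which transcription factor each cell received, as in directed-differentiation studies.
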