Addgene plasmid #142733: TFORF1132
Purpose: Lentiviral vector for overexpressing transcription factor ORFs with unique 24-bp barcodes. Barcodes facilitate identification of transcription factors in pooled screens.
Depositing lab: Feng Zhang. Depositing organization: Broad Institute. Publication: A transcription factor atlas of directed differentiation. Joung J, Ma S, Tay T, Geiger-Schuller KR, Kirchgatterer PC, Verdine VK, Guo B, Arias-Garcia MA, Allen WE, Singh A, Kuksenko O, Abudayyeh OO, Gootenberg JS, Fu Z, Macrae RK, Buenrostro JD, Regev A, Zhang F. Cell. 2023 Jan 5;186(1):209-229.e26. doi: 10.1016/j.cell.2022.11.026. PubMed 36608654.
Backbone
  Vector backbone: pLX_TRC317
  Backbone manufacturer: Broad Institute Genetic Perturbation Platform
  Backbone size w/o insert (bp): 8264
  Vector type: Mammalian Expression, Lentiviral
  Selectable markers: Puromycin
Growth in bacteria
  Bacterial resistance: Ampicillin, 100 μg/mL
  Growth temperature: 37°C
  Growth strain: NEB Stable
  Copy number: High Copy
Gene/Insert
  Gene/Insert name: BNC1
  Species: H. sapiens (human)
  Insert size (bp): 3065
  Entrez Gene: BNC1 (a.k.a. BNC, BSN1, HsT19447, POF16)
  Promoter: EF1a
  Cloning method: Unknown
  Sequencing primers: 5′ GGGTGGAGACTGAAGTTAGGCCAG; 3′ CACATAGCGTAAAAGGAGCAACATAG
Terms and licenses: Academic/Nonprofit Terms; Industry Terms: Not Available to Industry
Depositor comments: NM_001301206,ENST00000569704 . The transcription factor ORF portion of this plasmid was synthesized by Genewiz. Please test multiple small colonies in case of plasmid recombination. To make this collection available in a timely manner, a portion of this collection was not fully sequenced by Addgene. If an Addgene verified full plasmid sequence is not available, please contact us prior to placing an order to request the full sequence.
How to cite: TFORF1132 was a gift from Feng Zhang (Addgene plasmid # 142733 ; http://n2t.net/addgene:142733 ; RRID:Addgene_142733)
