>Addgene plasmid #142733 | TFORF1132 | depositor partial sequence | sequence record 280337 | Insert
ACCGCCACCATGCGGTGTAGAAACATGTTCTTCTCATTTAAGGCATCTCTTTGTGGCTGCGGGGCTGCCA
CCGCTCCGAGTCTGACAGCTATCAGCTGTACTCTGAACTGTAGTTGCCAAAGTTTCAAACCCGGGAAAAT
AAACCACCGTCAGTGTGACCAATGCAAGCATGGATGGGTGGCCCACGCTCTAAGTAAGCTAAGGATCCCC
CCCATGTATCCAACAAGCCAGGTGGAGATTGTCCAGTCCAATGTAGTGTTTGATATTAGCAGCCTCATGC
TCTATGGGACCCAGGCCATCCCCGTTCGCCTAAAAATCCTACTGGACCGGCTCTTCAGTGTGTTGAAGCA
AGATGAGGTTCTCCAGATCCTCCATGCCTTGGACTGGACACTTCAGGATTATATCCGTGGATACGTACTG
CAGGATGCATCAGGAAAGGTGTTGGATCACTGGAGCATCATGACCAGTGAGGAAGAAGTGGCCACCTTGC
AGCAGTTCCTTCGTTTTGGAGAGACCAAATCTATAGTTGAACTCATGGCAATTCAAGAGAAAGAAGAGCA
ATCCATCATCATACCACCTTCCACAGCAAATGTAGATATCAGGGCTTTCATCGAGAGCTGCAGTCACAGG
AGTTCTAGCCTCCCCACTCCTGTGGACAAAGGAAACCCCAGCAGTATACACCCCTTTGAGAACCTCATAA
GCAACATGACTTTCATGCTGCCTTTCCAGTTCTTCAACCCTCTGCCTCCTGCACTGATAGGGTCATTGCC
CGAACAATATATGTTGGAGCAGGGTCATGACCAAAGTCAGGACCCCAAACAGGAAGTCCATGGGCCCTTC
CCTGACAGCAGCTTCTTAACTTCCAGTTCCACACCATTTCAGGTTGAAAAAGATCAGTGTTTAAACTGTC
CGGATGCTATTACTAAAAAAGAAGACAGCACCCATTTAAGTGACTCCAGCTCATACAACATTGTCACTAA
GTTTGAAAGGACACAGTTATCCCCTGAGGCCAAAGTGAAGCCTGAGAGGAATAGCCTTGGTACAAAGAAG
GGCCGGGTGTTCTGCACTGCATGTGAGAAGACCTTCTATGACAAAGGCACCCTCAAAATCCACTACAATG
CCGTCCACTTGAAGATCAAGCATAAGTGCACCATCGAAGGGTGTAACATGGTGTTCAGCTCCCTAAGGAG
CCGGAATCGCCATAGCGCCAACCCCAACCCTCGGCTGCACATGCCAATGAACAGAAATAACCGGGACAAA
GACCTCAGGAACAGCCTGAACCTGGCCAGCTCTGAGAACTACAAGTGCCCAGGTTTCACAGTGACGTCCC
CAGACTGTAGGCCTCCTCCCAGCTACCCTGGTTCAGGAGAGGATTCCAAAGGCCAACCAGCCTTCCCAAA
CATTGGGCAAAATGGTGTGCTTTTTCCCAACCTAAAGACAGTCCAGCCAGTCCTTCCTTTCTACCGCAGT
CCAGCCACGCCTGCCGAGGTAGCAAACACGCCTGGGATACTCCCTTCCCTCCCGCTGTTGTCCTCTTCAA
TCCCAGAACAGCTCATTTCAAACGAAATGCCATTTGATGCCCTTCCCAAGAAGAAATCCAGGAAGTCCAG
TATGCCTATCAAAATAGAGAAAGAAGCTGTGGAAATAGCTAATGAGAAAAGACACAACCTCAGCTCAGAT
GAAGACATGCCCCTACAGGTGGTCAGTGAAGATGAGCAGGAGGCCTGCAGTCCTCAGTCACACAGAGTAT
CTGAGGAGCAGCATGTACAGTCAGGAGGCTTAGGGAAGCCTTTCCCTGAAGGGGAGAGGCCCTGCCATCG
TGAATCAGTAATTGAGTCCAGTGGAGCCATCAGCCAAACCCCTGAGCAGGCCACACACAATTCAGAGAGG
GAGACTGAGCAGACACCAGCATTGATCATGGTGCCAAGGGAGGTCGAGGATGGTGGCCATGAACACTACT
TCACACCTGGGATGGAACCCCAAGTTCCTTTTTCTGACTACATGGAACTGCAGCAGCGCCTGCTGGCTGG
GGGACTCTTCAGTGCTTTGTCCAACAGGGGAATGGCTTTTCCTTGTCTTGAAGATTCTAAAGAACTGGAG
CACGTGGGTCAGCATGCATTAGCAAGGCAGATAGAAGAAAATCGCTTCCAGTGTGACATCTGCAAGAAGA
CCTTTAAAAATGCTTGTAGTGTGAAAATTCATCACAAGAATATGCATGTCAAAGAAATGCACACATGCAC
AGTGGAGGGCTGTAATGCTACCTTTCCCTCCCGCAGGAGCAGAGACAGACACAGCTCAAACCTAAACCTC
CACCAAAAAGCATTGAGCCAGGAAGCATTGGAGAGTAGTGAAGATCATTTCCGTGCAGCTTACCTTCTGA
AAGATGTGGCTAAGGAAGCCTATCAGGATGTGGCTTTTACACAGCAAGCCTCCCAGACATCTGTCATCTT
CAAAGGAACAAGTCGAATGGGCAGTCTGGTTTACCCAATAACGCAAGTCCACAGTGCCAGCCTGGAGAGC
TACAACTCTGGCCCCTTGAGCGAGGGCACCATCCTGGATTTGAGCACTACCTCGAGCATGAAGTCAGAGA
GTAGCAGCCATTCTTCCTGGGACTCTGACGGGGTGAGTGAGGAAGGCACTGTGCTTATGGAGGACAGTGA
TGGGAACTGTGAAGGGTCGAGCCTTGTCCCTGGGGAAGATGAGTACCCCATCTGTGTCCTGATGGAGAAG
GCTGACCAGAGCCTTGCTAGCCTGCCTTCTGGGTTGCCCATAACCTGTCATCTCTGCCAAAAGACATACA
GTAACAAAGGGACCTTTAGGGCCCACTACAAAACTGTGCACCTCCGGCAGCTCCACAAATGCAAAGTACC
AGGCTGCAACACCATGTTTTCGTCTGTTCGCAGTCGAAACAGACACAGCCAGAATCCCAACCTGCACAAA
AGCCTGGCCTCATCTCCAAGTCACCTCCAGTAGTAATGAACTAGTCCGTAACTTGAAAGTATTTCGATTT
CTTGGCTTTATATATCTTGTGGAAAGGACGACACGTTACGCTTACGACGGTGACC
