>Addgene plasmid #142733 | TFORF1132 | depositor partial sequence | sequence record 280338 | Barcode
CACGTTACGCTTACGACGGTGACC
